Addgene plasmid #247431: cwby0081
Purpose: GGA cloning AGGA-C8-71-7-1-GS-promoter-ccdb-TTCC-SNAC-6xhis
Depositing lab: David Baker. Publication: Accelerating protein design by scaling experimental characterization. Qian J, Milles LF, Wicky BIM, Ragotte RJ, Motmaen A, Borst AJ, Skotheim R, Ols S, Coventry B, Li X, Kibler RD, Goreshnik I, Exposit M, Lore K, Stewart L, Baker D. Nat Commun. 2026 Aug 20;17(1):9945. doi: 10.1038/s41467-026-76740-9. PubMed 42754580.
Backbone
  Vector backbone: pET29
  Vector type: Bacterial Expression
Growth in bacteria
  Bacterial resistance: Kanamycin, 50 μg/mL
  Growth temperature: 37°C
  Growth strain: NEB Stable
  Copy number: Unknown
Gene/Insert
  Gene/Insert name: ccdb
  Species: Synthetic
  Promoter: T7
  Cloning method: Golden Gate
Terms and licenses: Academic/Nonprofit Terms; Industry Terms: Not Available to Industry
Depositor comments: Please visit https://doi.org/10.1101/2025.08.05.668824 for bioRxiv preprint. The depositor confirms that discrepancies between the depositor's sequence and Addgene's sequences have no functional consequences. Addgene NGS finds one silent mutation in C8-71 at position #651 compared to the depositor reference sequence.
How to cite: cwby0081 was a gift from David Baker (Addgene plasmid # 247431 ; http://n2t.net/addgene:247431 ; RRID:Addgene_247431)
