[The description below was written by a language model from this plasmid's Addgene catalogue record and pLannotate feature annotations shown in this document.]
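Description:
cwby0081 is a pET29-based bacterial expression plasmid of about 6.3 kb, built as a Golden Gate entry (destination) vector for cloning designed protein sequences. It is selected with kanamycin through an aph(3')-Ia KanR gene. It replicates from a ColE1/pBR322-type origin accompanied by the bom region and the rop gene, which normally moderates copy number; the record lists copy number as unknown. An f1 origin is also present, along with short tetracycline-resistance gene fragments that appear to be backbone remnants.

The expression unit consists of a T7 promoter with an adjacent lac operator and the T7 gene 10 ribosome binding site, closed by a T7 terminator. A plasmid-borne lacI gene with its own promoter provides repression that IPTG can relieve.

According to the stated purpose, the layout downstream of the RBS runs in this order:

- an AGGA Golden Gate overhang
- a fusion partner called C8-71-7-1
- a GS linker
- a dropout cassette carrying its own promoter and ccdB
- a TTCC overhang
- a SNAC tag
- a 6xHis tag

The feature table does not annotate the region of roughly 600 nt between the RBS and the ccdB cassette, which presumably holds C8-71; the record does not say what this component is or does. The table does detect a short ccdA fragment, the complete ccdB toxin gene, and a His-tag match just before the terminator. The "SET1" hit after the tag is a short fragment match and may be incidental.

CcdB poisons DNA gyrase, so plasmids that keep the cassette kill ordinary cloning strains. Replacing it with an insert therefore counter-selects uncut vector. The resulting clones should encode the inserted sequence with a C-terminal SNAC-6xHis tag for affinity purification, SNAC being a sequence that allows chemical removal of the tag. One silent mutation in C8-71 relative to the depositor reference is noted, with no functional consequence.
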