Features (pLannotate 1.2.2; 20 found; start..end, strand, type, name):
    264..282     +  promoter       T7 promoter: promoter for bacteriophage T7 RNA polymerase
    283..307     +  protein_bind   lac operator: The lac repressor binds to the lac operator to inhibit transcription in E. coli. This inhibition can be relieved by adding lactose or isopropyl-β-D-thiogalactopyranoside (IPTG). lac repressor encoded by lacI
    322..344     +  RBS            RBS: efficient ribosome binding site from bacteriophage T7 gene 10 (Olins and Rangwala, 1989)
    973..1044    +  CDS            ccdA (fragment): CCDA_ECO57 - Also known as H, letA. Experimental evidence at protein level: Swiss-Prot protein existence level 1. Antitoxin component of a type II toxin-antitoxin (TA) system which inhibits the post-segregational killing (PSK) of plasmid-free cells, also referred to as a plasmid addiction system. Binds to and blocks the activity of CcdB; will also remove bound CcdB protein from the CcdB-GyrA complex by forming a CcdA-CcdB complex, a process termed rejuvenation. Functions as a transcriptional corepressor for the ccdAB operon, repression also requires CcdB (By similarity). From Escherichia coli
   1078..1380    +  CDS            ccdB: CCDB_ECOLI - Also known as G, letB, letD. Experimental evidence at protein level: Swiss-Prot protein existence level 1. Toxic component of a type II toxin-antitoxin (TA) system, functioning in plasmid maintainence. Responsible for the post- segregational killing (PSK) of plasmid-free cells, also referred to as a plasmid addiction system. Half-life of over 2 hours. Cell killing by CcdB is accompanied by filamentation, defects in chromosome and plasmid segregation, defects in cell division, formation of anucleate cells, decreased DNA synthesis and plasmid loss. Interferes with the activity of DN
   1420..1438    +  CDS            9xHis (fragment): 9xHis affinity tag
   1451..1500    +  CDS            SET1 (fragment): solubility-enhancement tag derived from T7 phage gene 10B
   1508..1555    +  terminator     T7 terminator: transcription terminator for bacteriophage T7 RNA polymerase
   1592..2020    +  rep_origin     f1 ori (sequence partly withheld): f1 bacteriophage origin of replication; arrow indicates direction of (+) strand synthesis
   2073..2130    +  promoter       AmpR promoter (fragment): bla
   2139..2954    -  CDS            KanR: aminoglycoside phosphotransferase; aph(3')-Ia; confers resistance to kanamycin in bacteria or G418 (Geneticin®) in eukaryotes
   3076..3664    +  rep_origin     ori: high-copy-number ColE1/pMB1/pBR322/pUC origin of replication
   3850..3989    -  misc_feature   bom: basis of mobility region from pBR322
   4091..4282    -  CDS            rop: Rop protein, which maintains plasmids at low copy number; rop
   4299..4679    +  CDS            YPB1_ECOLX: Protein predicted: Swiss-Prot protein existence level 4. From Escherichia coli.
   4751..5042    -  CDS            TcR (fragment): tetracycline efflux protein; tet; confers resistance to tetracycline
   5057..5078    -  protein_bind   CAP binding site: CAP binding activates transcription in the presence of cAMP. E. coli catabolite activator protein
   5091..6173    -  CDS            lacI: lac repressor; lacI; The lac repressor binds to the lac operator to inhibit transcription in E. coli. This inhibition can be relieved by adding lactose or isopropyl-β-D-thiogalactopyranoside (IPTG).
   6174..6251    -  promoter       lacI promoter: lacI
   6259..238     -  CDS            TcR (fragment) (across the origin): tetracycline efflux protein; tet; confers resistance to tetracycline
>Addgene plasmid #247431 | cwby0081 | addgene full sequence | sequence record 493929 | Addgene NGS Result
CAGTAGTAGGTTGAGGCCGTTGAGCACCGCCGCCGCAAGGAATGGTGCATGCAAGGAGATGGCGCCCAAC
AGTCCCCCGGCCACGGGGCCTGCCACCATACCCACGCCGAAACAAGCGCTCATGAGCCCGAAGTGGCGAG
CCCGATCTTCCCCATCGGTGATGTCGGCGATATAGGCGCCAGCAACCGCACCTGTGGCGCCGGTGATGCC
GGCCACGATGCGTCCGGCGTAGAGGATCGAGATCGATCTCGATCCCGCGAAATTAATACGACTCACTATA
GGGGAATTGTGAGCGGATAACAATTCCCCTCTAGAAATAATTTTGTTTAACTTTAAGAAGGAGATATACA
TATGCCGGAAGAAATTCTGGAGCGCGCGAAAGAAAGCTTAGAACGCGCACGCGAAGCGAGCGAACGCGGC
GACGAAGAAGAATTTCGCAAAGCCGCGGAAAAGGCGCTGGAGCTGGCCAAACGCCTGGTGGAGCAGGCGA
AGAAAGAAGGTGATCCAGAACTGGTGTTAGAAGCGGCCCGCGTGGCGCTGTGGGTTGCCGAACTGGCCGC
GAAGAACGGCGACAAAGAAGTTTTCAAGAAAGCAGCGGAAAGCGCGTTGGAAGTCGCGAAACGTCTGGTT
GAAGTGGCCAGCAAAGAAGGTGATCCGGATCTGGTGGCGTGGGCGGCGTTAGTGGCCCTGTGGGTCGCGT
TTCTGGCGTTCCTGAATGGCGATAAAGAGGTGTTTAAGAAAGCGGCGGAATCCGCGCTGGAAGTGGCGAA
AGCCCTGATGGAAGTTGCGATGAAAGTGGGCGCGCCGTGGTTGGTGGAACTGGCGATTGCGGTGGCGCGT
GCGGTGTGGCTGCTGGCGGAACTGTTTGGTGATGAAGAAGTGCGCCGCCGCGCGGAAGCGTTTGAAATTA
TTCTGCGCATTGCGGCGATCGCGGTGAAAGCGTGGCTGGGTGGCGGCGGATCAGGAGGAGACCGAAAGCG
TATTACAGTGACAGTTGACAGCGACAGCTATCAGTTGCTCAAGGCATATATGATGTCAATATCTCCGGTC
TGGTATGCACAACCAAGAATGAAGCCCATGCAGTTTAAGGTTTACACCTATAAAAGAGAGAGCCGTTATC
GTCTGTTTGTGGATGTACAGAGTGATATTATTGACACGCCCGGGCGACGGATGGTGATCCCCCTGGCCAG
TGCACGTCTGCTGTCAGATAAAGTCTCCCGTGAACTTTACCCGGTGGTGCATATCGGGGATGAAAGCTGG
CGCATGATGACCACCGATATGGCCAGTGTGCCGGTTTCCGTTATCGGGGAAGAAGTGGCTGATCTCAGCC
ACCGCGAAAATGACATCAAAAACGCCATTAACCTGATGTTCTGGGGAATATGAACGGTCTCGTTCCGGCA
GCCATCATTGGGGCAGCACCCACCACCACCACCACCACTAATGAGATCCGGCTGCTAACAAAGCCCGAAA
GGAAGCTGAGTTGGCTGCTGCCACCGCTGAGCAATAACTAGCATAACCCCTTGGGGCCTCTAAACGGGTC
TTGAGGGGTTTTTTGCTGAAAGGAGGAACTATATCCGGATTGGCGAATGGG
[124 nt withheld, positions 1592-1715]
C
[91 nt withheld, positions 1717-1807]
A
[49 nt withheld, positions 1809-1857]
CCTTTGACGTTGGAGTCCACGTTCTTT
[37 nt withheld, positions 1885-1921]
ACCCTATCTCGGTCTATTCTTTTGATTTATAAGGGATTTTGCCGATTTCGGCCTATTGGTTAAAAAATGA
GCTGATTTAACAAAAATTTAACGCGAATTTTAACAAAATATTAACGCTTACAATTTAGGTGGCACTTTTC
GGGGAAATGTGCGCGGAACCCCTATTTGTTTATTTTTCTAAATACATTCAAATATGTATCCGCTCATGAA
TTAATTCTTAGAAAAACTCATCGAGCATCAAATGAAACTGCAATTTATTCATATCAGGATTATCAATACC
ATATTTTTGAAAAAGCCGTTTCTGTAATGAAGGAGAAAACTCACCGAGGCAGTTCCATAGGATGGCAAGA
TCCTGGTATCGGTCTGCGATTCCGACTCGTCCAACATCAATACAACCTATTAATTTCCCCTCGTCAAAAA
TAAGGTTATCAAGTGAGAAATCACCATGAGTGACGACTGAATCCGGTGAGAATGGCAAAAGTTTATGCAT
TTCTTTCCAGACTTGTTCAACAGGCCAGCCATTACGCTCGTCATCAAAATCACTCGCATCAACCAAACCG
TTATTCATTCGTGATTGCGCCTGAGCGAGACGAAATACGCGATCGCTGTTAAAAGGACAATTACAAACAG
GAATCGAATGCAACCGGCGCAGGAACACTGCCAGCGCATCAACAATATTTTCACCTGAATCAGGATATTC
TTCTAATACCTGGAATGCTGTTTTCCCGGGGATCGCAGTGGTGAGTAACCATGCATCATCAGGAGTACGG
ATAAAATGCTTGATGGTCGGAAGAGGCATAAATTCCGTCAGCCAGTTTAGTCTGACCATCTCATCTGTAA
CATCATTGGCAACGCTACCTTTGCCATGTTTCAGAAACAACTCTGGCGCATCGGGCTTCCCATACAATCG
ATAGATTGTCGCACCTGATTGCCCGACATTATCGCGAGCCCATTTATACCCATATAAATCAGCATCCATG
TTGGAATTTAATCGCGGCCTAGAGCAAGACGTTTCCCGTTGAATATGGCTCATAACACCCCTTGTATTAC
TGTTTATGTAAGCAGACAGTTTTATTGTTCATGACCAAAATCCCTTAACGTGAGTTTTCGTTCCACTGAG
CGTCAGACCCCGTAGAAAAGATCAAAGGATCTTCTTGAGATCCTTTTTTTCTGCGCGTAATCTGCTGCTT
GCAAACAAAAAAACCACCGCTACCAGCGGTGGTTTGTTTGCCGGATCAAGAGCTACCAACTCTTTTTCCG
AAGGTAACTGGCTTCAGCAGAGCGCAGATACCAAATACTGTCCTTCTAGTGTAGCCGTAGTTAGGCCACC
ACTTCAAGAACTCTGTAGCACCGCCTACATACCTCGCTCTGCTAATCCTGTTACCAGTGGCTGCTGCCAG
TGGCGATAAGTCGTGTCTTACCGGGTTGGACTCAAGACGATAGTTACCGGATAAGGCGCAGCGGTCGGGC
TGAACGGGGGGTTCGTGCACACAGCCCAGCTTGGAGCGAACGACCTACACCGAACTGAGATACCTACAGC
GTGAGCTATGAGAAAGCGCCACGCTTCCCGAAGGGAGAAAGGCGGACAGGTATCCGGTAAGCGGCAGGGT
CGGAACAGGAGAGCGCACGAGGGAGCTTCCAGGGGGAAACGCCTGGTATCTTTATAGTCCTGTCGGGTTT
CGCCACCTCTGACTTGAGCGTCGATTTTTGTGATGCTCGTCAGGGGGGCGGAGCCTATGGAAAAACGCCA
GCAACGCGGCCTTTTTACGGTTCCTGGCCTTTTGCTGGCCTTTTGCTCACATGTTCTTTCCTGCGTTATC
CCCTGATTCTGTGGATAACCGTATTACCGCCTTTGAGTGAGCTGATACCGCTCGCCGCAGCCGAACGACC
GAGCGCAGCGAGTCAGTGAGCGAGGAAGCGGAAGAGCGCCTGATGCGGTATTTTCTCCTTACGCATCTGT
GCGGTATTTCACACCGCAATGGTGCACTCTCAGTACAATCTGCTCTGATGCCGCATAGTTAAGCCAGTAT
ACACTCCGCTATCGCTACGTGACTGGGTCATGGCTGCGCCCCGACACCCGCCAACACCCGCTGACGCGCC
CTGACGGGCTTGTCTGCTCCCGGCATCCGCTTACAGACAAGCTGTGACCGTCTCCGGGAGCTGCATGTGT
CAGAGGTTTTCACCGTCATCACCGAAACGCGCGAGGCAGCTGCGGTAAAGCTCATCAGCGTGGTCGTGAA
GCGATTCACAGATGTCTGCCTGTTCATCCGCGTCCAGCTCGTTGAGTTTCTCCAGAAGCGTTAATGTCTG
GCTTCTGATAAAGCGGGCCATGTTAAGGGCGGTTTTTTCCTGTTTGGTCACTGATGCCTCCGTGTAAGGG
GGATTTCTGTTCATGGGGGTAATGATACCGATGAAACGAGAGAGGATGCTCACGATACGGGTTACTGATG
ATGAACATGCCCGGTTACTGGAACGTTGTGAGGGTAAACAACTGGCGGTATGGATGCGGCGGGACCAGAG
AAAAATCACTCAGGGTCAATGCCAGCGCTTCGTTAATACAGATGTAGGTGTTCCACAGGGTAGCCAGCAG
CATCCTGCGATGCAGATCCGGAACATAATGGTGCAGGGCGCTGACTTCCGCGTTTCCAGACTTTACGAAA
CACGGAAACCGAAGACCATTCATGTTGTTGCTCAGGTCGCAGACGTTTTGCAGCAGCAGTCGCTTCACGT
TCGCTCGCGTATCGGTGATTCATTCTGCTAACCAGTAAGGCAACCCCGCCAGCCTAGCCGGGTCCTCAAC
GACAGGAGCACGATCATGCGCACCCGTGGGGCCGCCATGCCGGCGATAATGGCCTGCTTCTCGCCGAAAC
GTTTGGTGGCGGGACCAGTGACGAAGGCTTGAGCGAGGGCGTGCAAGATTCCGAATACCGCAAGCGACAG
GCCGATCATCGTCGCGCTCCAGCGAAAGCGGTCCTCGCCGAAAATGACCCAGAGCGCTGCCGGCACCTGT
CCTACGAGTTGCATGATAAAGAAGACAGTCATAAGTGCGGCGACGATAGTCATGCCCCGCGCCCACCGGA
AGGAGCTGACTGGGTTGAAGGCTCTCAAGGGCATCGGTCGAGATCCCGGTGCCTAATGAGTGAGCTAACT
TACATTAATTGCGTTGCGCTCACTGCCCGCTTTCCAGTCGGGAAACCTGTCGTGCCAGCTGCATTAATGA
ATCGGCCAACGCGCGGGGAGAGGCGGTTTGCGTATTGGGCGCCAGGGTGGTTTTTCTTTTCACCAGTGAG
ACGGGCAACAGCTGATTGCCCTTCACCGCCTGGCCCTGAGAGAGTTGCAGCAAGCGGTCCACGCTGGTTT
GCCCCAGCAGGCGAAAATCCTGTTTGATGGTGGTTAACGGCGGGATATAACATGAGCTGTCTTCGGTATC
GTCGTATCCCACTACCGAGATGTCCGCACCAACGCGCAGCCCGGACTCGGTAATGGCGCGCATTGCGCCC
AGCGCCATCTGATCGTTGGCAACCAGCATCGCAGTGGGAACGATGCCCTCATTCAGCATTTGCATGGTTT
GTTGAAAACCGGACATGGCACTCCAGTCGCCTTCCCGTTCCGCTATCGGCTGAATTTGATTGCGAGTGAG
ATATTTATGCCAGCCAGCCAGACGCAGACGCGCCGAGACAGAACTTAATGGGCCCGCTAACAGCGCGATT
TGCTGGTGACCCAATGCGACCAGATGCTCCACGCCCAGTCGCGTACCGTCTTCATGGGAGAAAATAATAC
TGTTGATGGGTGTCTGGTCAGAGACATCAAGAAATAACGCCGGAACATTAGTGCAGGCAGCTTCCACAGC
AATGGCATCCTGGTCATCCAGCGGATAGTTAATGATCAGCCCACTGACGCGTTGCGCGAGAAGATTGTGC
ACCGCCGCTTTACAGGCTTCGACGCCGCTTCGTTCTACCATCGACACCACCACGCTGGCACCCAGTTGAT
CGGCGCGAGATTTAATCGCCGCGACAATTTGCGACGGCGCGTGCAGGGCCAGACTGGAGGTGGCAACGCC
AATCAGCAACGACTGTTTGCCCGCCAGTTGTTGTGCCACGCGGTTGGGAATGTAATTCAGCTCCGCCATC
GCCGCTTCCACTTTTTCCCGCGTTTTCGCAGAAACGTGGCTGGCCTGGTTCACCACGCGGGAAACGGTCT
GATAAGAGACACCGGCATACTCTGCGACATCGTATAACGTTACTGGTTTCACATTCACCACCCTGAATTG
ACTCTCTTCCGGGCGCTATCATGCCATACCGCGAAAGGTTTTGCGCCATTCGATGGTGTCCGGGATCTCG
ACGCTCTCCCTTATGCGACTCCTGCATTAGGAAGCAGCC
